Addgene plasmid #47814: pFAB3911
Purpose: BIOFAB RFP reporter plasmid for measuring promoter 14 + BCD7 efficiency.
Depositing lab: Drew Endy. Depositing organization: Stanford University. Publication: Precise and reliable gene expression via standard transcription and translation initiation elements. Mutalik VK, Guimaraes JC, Cambray G, Lam C, Christoffersen MJ, Mai QA, Tran AB, Paull M, Keasling JD, Arkin AP, Endy D. Nat Methods. 2013 Apr;10(4):354-60. doi: 10.1038/nmeth.2404. Epub 2013 Mar 10. PubMed 23474465.
Backbone
  Vector backbone: pFAB1781
  Backbone size w/o insert (bp): 3000
  Vector type: Bacterial Expression, Synthetic Biology
Growth in bacteria
  Bacterial resistance: Kanamycin, 50 μg/mL
  Growth temperature: 37°C
  Growth strain: BW25113
  Copy number: High Copy
Gene/Insert
  Gene/Insert name: promoter 14 and BCD7 (alt name: P14, apFAB154 and BCD7, apFAB685)
  Species: Synthetic
  Insert size (bp): 124
  Promoter: see insert
  Cloning method: Unknown
  Sequencing primers: 5′ Neo-R; 3′ p15A-R
Terms and licenses: Academic/Nonprofit Terms; Industry Terms: Not Available to Industry
Depositor comments: RFP fluorescence (Arbitrary Units, AU) is used to measure the efficiency of the promoter/BCD combination. Promoter/BCD combinations ranged from a low score of 6.14 to a high score of 634.54. The score for this combination was: 118.04
How to cite: pFAB3911 was a gift from Drew Endy (Addgene plasmid # 47814 ; http://n2t.net/addgene:47814 ; RRID:Addgene_47814)
