[The description below was written by a language model from this plasmid's Addgene catalogue record and pLannotate feature annotations shown in this document.]
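Description:
pFAB3911 is a small (about 3 kb) bacterial expression and synthetic-biology plasmid from the BIOFAB collection, built on the pFAB1781 backbone to report the combined strength of one transcription and one translation initiation element in E. coli. It is selected with kanamycin through the neo (nptII) aminoglycoside phosphotransferase gene, which is followed by a lambda t0 terminator. A short Tn5 transposase fragment lies next to it, most likely a remnant of the resistance cassette's origin. Replication depends on a p15A origin, which is generally regarded as medium copy and compatible with ColE1-type plasmids, although the catalogue entry lists the plasmid as high copy. The automated annotation also flags a short RSF-like origin fragment, which is probably a partial sequence match rather than a functional element.

The payload is a 124 bp synthetic insert consisting of promoter 14 (P14, apFAB154) and bicistronic design 7 (BCD7, apFAB685), placed upstream of an mRFP1 coding sequence that is terminated by the rrnB T1 and T7Te terminators. The annotation software labels a 30 bp stretch in the promoter position as a trc promoter. This likely reflects sequence similarity of the synthetic P14 element to trc rather than a separate promoter. The region between it and mRFP1, where the BCD would sit, is not annotated. A bicistronic design couples translation of the gene of interest to that of a short upstream leader cistron, with the aim of making initiation less dependent on the downstream coding sequence. RFP fluorescence is the readout of promoter/BCD efficiency. This combination scored 118.04 arbitrary units, within a range of 6.14 to 634.54 across the characterised set, which puts it at the moderate-to-low end.
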