Features (pLannotate 1.2.2; 9 found; start..end, strand, type, name):
     97..191     -  terminator     lambda t0 terminator: transcription terminator from phage lambda
    225..1016    -  CDS            neo: KKA2_KLEPN - Also known as kan, nptII. Experimental evidence at protein level: Swiss-Prot protein existence level 1. Resistance to kanamycin, neomycin, paromomycin, ribostamycin, butirosin and gentamicin B. From Klebsiella pneumoniae.
   1048..1152    -  CDS            tnpA (fragment): TN5P_ECOLX - Also known as tnp. Experimental evidence at protein level: Swiss-Prot protein existence level 1. Mediates transposition of transposon Tn5 by a 'cut and paste' mechanism. First, the monomeric transposase binds the 19 bp inverted DNA repeats flanking the transposon. Then, dimerization of the DNA- bound transposase creates a synaptic DNA complex. After nicking of the first DNA strand, excision of the transposon proceeds through a series of intermediates. The transposase then mediates the insertion of the transposon at a new site by strand transfer. The activity of the wild- type tran
   1336..1365    +  promoter       trc promoter: strong E. coli promoter; hybrid between the trp and lac UV5 promoters
   1457..2134    +  CDS            mRFP1: monomeric derivative of DsRed (Campbell et al., 2002)
   2167..2238    +  terminator     rrnB T1 terminator: transcription terminator T1 from the E. coli rrnB gene
   2254..2281    +  terminator     T7Te terminator: phage T7 early transcription terminator
   2315..2370    -  rep_origin     RSF ori (fragment): Plasmids containing the RSF 1030 origin of replication can be propagated in E. coli cells that contain additional plasmids with compatible origins.
   2458..3003    -  rep_origin     p15A ori: Plasmids containing the medium-copy-number p15A origin of replication can be propagated in E. coli cells that contain a second plasmid with the ColE1 origin.
>Addgene plasmid #47814 | pFAB3911 | depositor full sequence | sequence record 68347 | Full Sequence
TCAGATAAAATATTTCTAGATTTCAGTGCAATTTATCTCTTCAAATGTAGCACCTGAAGTCAGCCCCATA
CGATATAAGTTGTTACTAGTGCTTGGATTCTCACCAATAAAAAACGCCCGGCGGCAACCGAGCGTTCTGA
ACAAATCCAGATGGAGTTCTGAGGTCATTACTGGATCTATCAACAGGAGTCCAAGCGAGCTCTCGAACCC
CAGAGTCCCGCTCAGAAGAACTCGTCAAGAAGGCGATAGAAGGCGATGCGCTGCGAATCGGGAGCGGCGA
TACCGTAAAGCACGAGGAAGCGGTCAGCCCATTCGCCGCCAAGCTCTTCAGCAATATCACGGGTAGCCAA
CGCTATGTCCTGATAGCGGTCCGCCACACCCAGCCGGCCACAGTCGATGAATCCAGAAAAGCGGCCATTT
TCCACCATGATATTCGGCAAGCAGGCATCGCCATGGGTCACGACGAGATCCTCGCCGTCGGGCATGCGCG
CCTTGAGCCTGGCGAACAGTTCGGCTGGCGCGAGCCCCTGATGCTCTTCGTCCAGATCATCCTGATCGAC
AAGACCGGCTTCCATCCGAGTACGTGCTCGCTCGATGCGATGTTTCGCTTGGTGGTCGAATGGGCAGGTA
GCCGGATCAAGCGTATGCAGCCGCCGCATTGCATCAGCCATGATGGATACTTTCTCGGCAGGAGCAAGGT
GAGATGACAGGAGATCCTGCCCCGGCACTTCGCCCAATAGCAGCCAGTCCCTTCCCGCTTCAGTGACAAC
GTCGAGCACAGCTGCGCAAGGAACGCCCGTCGTGGCCAGCCACGATAGCCGCGCTGCCTCGTCCTGCAGT
TCATTCAGGGCACCGGACAGGTCGGTCTTGACAAAAAGAACCGGGCGCCCCTGCGCTGACAGCCGGAACA
CGGCGGCATCAGAGCAGCCGATTGTCTGTTGTGCCCAGTCATAGCCGAATAGCCTCTCCACCCAAGCGGC
CGGAGAACCTGCGTGCAATCCATCTTGTTCAATCATGCGAAACGATCCTCATCCTGTCTCTTGATCAGAT
CATGATCCCCTGCGCCATCAGATCCTTGGCGGCAAGAAAGCCATCCAGTTTACTTTGCAGGGCTTCCCAA
CCTTACCAGAGGGCGCCCCAGCTGGCAATTCCGACGTCGAATTCAAAAGATCTTAAGTAAGTAAGAGTAT
ACGTATATCGGCTAATAACGTATTAAGGCGCTTCGGCGCCTTTTTTTATGGGGGTATTTTCATCCCAATC
CACACGTCCAACGCACAGCAAACACCACGTCGACCCTATCAGCTGCGTGCTTTCTATGAGTCGTTGCTGC
ATAACTTGACAATTAATCATCCGGCTCGTATAATGTGTGGAGGGCCCAAGTTCACTTAAAAAGGAGATCA
ACAATGAAAGCAATTTTCGTACTGAAACATCTTAATCATGCTGGGGAGGGTTTCTAATGGCGAGTAGCGA
AGACGTTATCAAAGAGTTCATGCGTTTCAAAGTTCGTATGGAAGGTTCCGTTAACGGTCACGAGTTCGAA
ATCGAAGGTGAAGGTGAAGGTCGTCCGTACGAAGGTACCCAGACCGCTAAACTGAAAGTTACCAAAGGTG
GTCCGCTGCCGTTCGCTTGGGACATCCTGTCCCCGCAGTTCCAGTACGGTTCCAAAGCTTACGTTAAACA
CCCGGCTGACATCCCGGACTACCTGAAACTGTCCTTCCCGGAAGGTTTCAAATGGGAACGTGTTATGAAC
TTCGAAGACGGTGGTGTTGTTACCGTTACCCAGGACTCCTCCCTGCAAGACGGTGAGTTCATCTACAAAG
TTAAACTGCGTGGTACCAACTTCCCGTCCGACGGTCCGGTTATGCAGAAAAAAACCATGGGTTGGGAAGC
TTCCACCGAACGTATGTACCCGGAAGACGGTGCTCTGAAAGGTGAAATCAAAATGCGTCTGAAACTGAAA
GACGGTGGTCACTACGACGCTGAAGTTAAAACCACCTACATGGCTAAAAAACCGGTTCAGCTGCCGGGTG
CTTACAAAACCGACATCAAACTGGACATCACCTCCCACAACGAAGACTACACCATCGTTGAACAGTACGA
ACGTGCTGAAGGTCGTCACTCCACCGGTGCTTAAGGATCGGTTGTCGAGTAAGGATCTCCAGGCATCAAA
TAAAACGAAAGGCTCAGTCGAAAGACTGGGCCTTTCGTTTTATCTGTTGTTTGTCGGTGAACGCTCTCTA
CTAGAGTCACACTGGCTCACCTTCGGGTGGGCCTTTCTGCGTTTATAGGATCCTAACTCGAGCCTAGGGA
TATATTCCGCTTCCTCGCTCACTGACTCGCTACGCTCGGTCGTTCGACTGCGGCGAGCGGAAATGGCTTA
CGAACGGGGCGGAGATTTCCTGGAAGATGCCAGGAAGATACTTAACAGGGAAGTGAGAGGGCCGCGGCAA
AGCCGTTTTTCCATAGGCTCCGCCCCCCTGACAAGCATCACGAAATCTGACGCTCAAATCAGTGGTGGCG
AAACCCGACAGGACTATAAAGATACCAGGCGTTTCCCCCTGGCGGCTCCCTCGTGCGCTCTCCTGTTCCT
GCCTTTCGGTTTACCGGTGTCATTCCGCTGTTATGGCCGCGTTTGTCTCATTCCACGCCTGACACTCAGT
TCCGGGTAGGCAGTTCGCTCCAAGCTGGACTGTATGCACGAACCCCCCGTTCAGTCCGACCGCTGCGCCT
TATCCGGTAACTATCGTCTTGAGTCCAACCCGGAAAGACATGCAAAAGCACCACTGGCAGCAGCCACTGG
TAATTGATTTAGAGGAGTTAGTCTTGAAGTCATGCGCCGGTTAAGGCTAAACTGAAAGGACAAGTTTTGG
TGACTGCGCTCCTCCAAGCCAGTTACCTCGGTTCAAAGAGTTGGTAGCTCAGAGAACCTTCGAAAAACCG
CCCTGCAAGGCGGTTTTTTCGTTTTCAGAGCAAGAGATTACGCGCAGACCAAAACGATCTCAAGAAGATC
ATCTTATTAA
