>Addgene plasmid #47814 | pFAB3911 | addgene partial sequence | sequence record 69748 | Neo-R 5'-GCCCAGTCATAGCCGAATAG-3'
CTGCGTGCAATCCATCTTGTTCAATCATGCGAAACGATCCTCATCCTGTCTCTTGATCAGATCATGATCC
CCTGCGCCATCAGATCCTTGGCGGCAAGAAAGCCATCCAGTTTACTTTGCAGGGCTTCCCAACCTTACCA
GAGGGCGCCCCAGCTGGCAATTCCGACGTCGAATTCAAAAGATCTTAAGTAAGTAAGAGTATACGTATAT
CGGCTAATAACGTATTAAGGCGCTTCGGCGCCTTTTTTTATGGGGGTATTTTCATCCCAATCCACACGTC
CAACGCACAGCAAACACCACGTCGACCCTATCAGCTGCGTGCTTTCTATGAGTCGTTGCTGCATAACTTG
ACAATTAATCATCCGGCTCGTATAATGTGTGGAGGGCCCAAGTTCACTTAAAAAGGAGATCAACAATGAA
AGCAATTTTCGTACTGAAACATCTTAATCATGCTGGGGAGGGTTTCTAATGGCGAGTAGCGAAGACGTTA
TCAAAGAGTTCATGCGTTTCAAAGTTCGTATGGAAGGTTCCGTTAACGGTCACGAGTTCGAAATCGAAGG
TGAAGGTGAAGGTCGTCCGTACGAAGGTACCCAGACCGCTAAACTGAAAGTTACCAAAGGTGGTCCGCTG
CCGTTCGCTTGGGACATCCTGTCCCCGCAGTTCCAGTACGGTTCCAAAGCTTACGTTAAACACCCGGCTG
ACATCCCGGACTACCTGAAACTGTCCTTCCCGGAAGGTTTCAAATGGGAACGTGTTATGAACTTCGAAGA
CGGTGGTGTTGTTACCGTTACCCAGGACTCCTCCCTGCAAGACGGTGAGTTCATCTACAAAGTTAAACTG
CGTGGTACCAACTTCCCGTCCGACGGTCCGGTTATGCAGAAAAAAACCATGGGTTGGGAAGCTTCCACCG
AACGTATGTACCCGGAAGA
